>Addgene plasmid #186173 | pKI-cjT-tdTomato-PGK-Neo | addgene full sequence | sequence record 377041 | Addgene NGS Result
AACGACCGAGCGCAGCGAGTCAGTGAGCGAGGAAGCGGAAGAGCGCCCAATACGCAAACCGCCTCTCCCC
GCGCGTTGGCCGATTCATTAATGCAGCTGGCACGACAGGTTTCCCGACTGGAAAGCGGGCAGTGAGCGCA
ACGCAATTAATGTGAGTTAGCTCACTCATTAGGCACCCCAGGCTTTACACTTTATGCTTCCGGCTCGTAT
GTTGTGTGGAATTGTGAGCGGATAACAATTTCACACAGGAAACAGCTATGACCATGATTACGCCAAGCTT
CCCATTGGCGATAACTTTTGATTGAGAATATCCGAAAAGTTTTATTCTGAATGAGAGTGCAAAAGTACTG
GCCTGAGTCTTTTTTTTGAGATTGAGTTTCACTCTTGTTGCCCAGATTGGAGTGCAATGGTGCAATCTTG
GCTCTCTGCCTCCTGGGTTCAAGCGATTCTCCTGCCTCAGTCTCCCAAGTAGCTGGGATTAGAGGCATGT
GCTACCACATCCAGCTAATATTTAGTAGAGACAGGGAGAGGCAGCTTATTTTTCGTATTTAGTAGAGACG
GGGTTTCACCACGTTGGTGGTCTCAAACCTCTGACCTCAGGTGATCCACCTGCCTGGGCCTCCCCAGTAC
TGGGATTACAGGCGTGAGCGACTGTGCCAGGCCTGTCTGAGTCTTTCTCAGTGAAACTTAACAGCGCTGT
TCCGTGAGCTCTGAATATGTGGATAATCTTTTTGGTCAGCTTCCCAGTGATTTTGTTTCTTACTAAGAGA
TATGACAATAACTTCTATACATCACTGAATGTGCTTGTGAGTCACTTAGTAATTTGGAGAAAATGACCTG
TTAGAAAGAAAAACACTGTCATACCAGGCATTCGCTCAGAACGAATGGGATTCCTGGTGTGGTGCCCCTC
CTTGCCCGGCCGCAGCCTCTGCCCAGGCCCTGCTCACTGGGGTCTTTCTCTTGCAGTCAGTACCCCAGCC
TGTGGTCCGTGAGCAACGGCGCCGTCACCCCGGGCTCCCAGGCAGCAGCCGTGTCCAACGGGCTGGGGAC
CCAGTTCTTCCGGGGCTCCCCCGCGCACTACGCACCCCTCACCCATCCGGTCCCGGTGCCCTCTTCCTCT
GGATCCCCACTGTACGAAGGGGCGGCGGCGGCCACAGACATCGCGGACAGCCAGTACGACGCCGCCCAAG
GCCGCCTCATAGCCTCATGGACACCTGTGTCGCCGCCTTCCATGGCTAGCGCCACTAACTTCTCCCTGTT
GAAACAAGCAGGGGATGTCGAAGAGAATCCCGGGCCAATGGTGAGCAAGGGCGAGGAGGTCATCAAAGAG
TTCATGCGCTTCAAGGTGCGCATGGAGGGCTCCATGAACGGCCACGAGTTCGAGATCGAGGGCGAGGGCG
AGGGCCGCCCCTACGAGGGCACCCAGACCGCCAAGCTGAAGGTGACCAAGGGCGGCCCCCTGCCCTTCGC
CTGGGACATCCTGTCCCCCCAGTTCATGTACGGCTCCAAGGCGTACGTGAAGCACCCCGCCGACATCCCC
GATTACAAGAAGCTGTCCTTCCCCGAGGGCTTCAAGTGGGAGCGCGTGATGAACTTCGAGGACGGCGGTC
TGGTGACCGTGACCCAGGACTCCTCCCTGCAGGACGGCACGCTGATCTACAAGGTGAAGATGCGCGGCAC
CAACTTCCCCCCCGACGGCCCCGTAATGCAGAAGAAGACCATGGGCTGGGAGGCCTCCACCGAGCGCCTG
TACCCCCGCGACGGCGTGCTGAAGGGCGAGATCCACCAGGCCCTGAAGCTGAAGGACGGCGGCCACTACC
TGGTGGAGTTCAAGACCATCTACATGGCCAAGAAGCCCGTGCAACTGCCCGGCTACTACTACGTGGACAC
CAAGCTGGACATCACCTCCCACAACGAGGACTACACCATCGTGGAACAGTACGAGCGCTCCGAGGGCCGC
CACCACCTGTTCCTGGGGCATGGCACCGGCAGCACCGGCAGCGGCAGCTCCGGCACCGCCTCCTCCGAGG
ACAACAACATGGCCGTCATCAAAGAGTTCATGCGCTTCAAGGTGCGCATGGAGGGCTCCATGAACGGCCA
CGAGTTCGAGATCGAGGGCGAGGGCGAGGGCCGCCCCTACGAGGGCACCCAGACCGCCAAGCTGAAGGTG
ACCAAGGGCGGCCCCCTGCCCTTCGCCTGGGACATCCTGTCCCCCCAGTTCATGTACGGCTCCAAGGCGT
ACGTGAAGCACCCCGCCGACATCCCCGATTACAAGAAGCTGTCCTTCCCCGAGGGCTTCAAGTGGGAGCG
CGTGATGAACTTCGAGGACGGCGGTCTGGTGACCGTGACCCAGGACTCCTCCCTGCAGGACGGCACGCTG
ATCTACAAGGTGAAGATGCGCGGCACCAACTTCCCCCCCGACGGCCCCGTAATGCAGAAGAAGACCATGG
GCTGGGAGGCCTCCACCGAGCGCCTGTACCCCCGCGACGGCGTGCTGAAGGGCGAGATCCACCAGGCCCT
GAAGCTGAAGGACGGCGGCCACTACCTGGTGGAGTTCAAGACCATCTACATGGCCAAGAAGCCCGTGCAA
CTGCCCGGCTACTACTACGTGGACACCAAGCTGGACATCACCTCCCACAACGAGGACTACACCATCGTGG
AACAGTACGAGCGCTCCGAGGGCCGCCACCACCTGTTCCTGTACGGCATGGACGAGCTGTACAAGTAGGC
GGCCGCGACTCTAGATCATAATCAGCCATACCACATTTGTAGAGGTTTTACTTGCTTTAAAAAACCTCCC
ACACCTCCCCCTGAACCTGAAACATAAAATGAATGCAATTGTTGTTGTTAACTTGTTTATTGCAGCTTAT
AATGGTTACAAATAAAGCAATAGCATCACAAATTTCACAAATAAAGCATTTTTTTCACTGCATTCTAGTT
GTGGTTTGTCCAAACTCATCAATGTATCTTAAGGCGTTAGGAATTCCGATCATATTCAATAACCCTTAAT
ATAACTTCGTATAATGTATGCTATACGAAGTTATTAGGTCTGAAGAGGAGTTTACGTCCAGCCAAGCTAA
TTCTACCGGGTAGGGGAGGCGCTTTTCCCAAGGCAGTCTGGAGCATGCGCTTTAGCAGCCCCGCTGGGCA
CTTGGCGCTACACAAGTGGCCTCTGGCCTCGCACACATTCCACATCCACCGGTAGGCGCCAACCGGCTCC
GTTCTTTGGTGGCCCCTTCGCGCCACCTTCTACTCCTCCCCTAGTCAGGAAGTTCCCCCCCGCCCCGCAG
CTCGCGTCGTGCAGGACGTGACAAATGGAAGTAGCACGTCTCACTAGTCTCGTGCAGATGGACAGCACCG
CTGAGCAATGGAAGCGGGTAGGCCTTTGGGGCAGCGGCCAATAGCAGCTTTGCTCCTTCGCTTTCTGGGC
TCAGAGGCTGGGAAGGGGTGGGTCCGGGGGCGGGCTCAGGGGCGGGCTCAGGGGCGGGGCGGGCGCCCGA
AGGTCCTCCGGAGGCCCGGCATTCTGCACGCTTCAAAAGCGCACGTCTGCCGCGCTGTTCTCCTCTTCCT
CATCTCCGGGCCTTTCGACCTGCAGCCAATATGGGATCGGCCATTGAACAAGATGGATTGCACGCAGGTT
CTCCGGCCGCTTGGGTGGAGAGGCTATTCGGCTATGACTGGGCACAACAGACAATCGGCTGCTCTGATGC
CGCCGTGTTCCGGCTGTCAGCGCAGGGGCGCCCGGTTCTTTTTGTCAAGACCGACCTGTCCGGTGCCCTG
AATGAACTGCAGGACGAGGCAGCGCGGCTATCGTGGCTGGCCACGACGGGCGTTCCTTGCGCAGCTGTGC
TCGACGTTGTCACTGAAGCGGGAAGGGACTGGCTGCTATTGGGCGAAGTGCCGGGGCAGGATCTCCTGTC
ATCTCACCTTGCTCCTGCCGAGAAAGTATCCATCATGGCTGATGCAATGCGGCGGCTGCATACGCTTGAT
CCGGCTACCTGCCCATTCGACCACCAAGCGAAACATCGCATCGAGCGAGCACGTACTCGGATGGAAGCCG
GTCTTGTCGATCAGGATGATCTGGACGAAGAGCATCAGGGGCTCGCGCCAGCCGAACTGTTCGCCAGGCT
CAAGGCGCGCATGCCCGACGGCGAGGATCTCGTCGTGACCCATGGCGATGCCTGCTTGCCGAATATCATG
GTGGAAAATGGCCGCTTTTCTGGATTCATCGACTGTGGCCGGCTGGGTGTGGCGGACCGCTATCAGGACA
TAGCGTTGGCTACCCGTGATATTGCTGAAGAGCTTGGCGGCGAATGGGCTGACCGCTTCCTCGTGCTTTA
CGGTATCGCCGCTCCCGATTCGCAGCGCATCGCCTTCTATCGCCTTCTTGACGAGTTCTTCTGAGGGGAT
CCGCTGTAAGTCTGCAGAAATTGATGATCTATTAAACAATAAAGATGTCCACTAAAATGGAAGTTTTTCC
TGTCATACTTTGTTAAGAAGGGTGAGAACAGAGTACCTACATTTTGAATGGAAGGATTGGAGCTACGGGG
GTGGGGGTGGGGTGGGATTAGATAAATGCCTGCTCTTTACTGAAGGCTCTTTACTATTGCTTTATGATAA
TGTTTCATAGTTGGATATCATAATTTAAACAAGCAAAACCAAATTAAGGGCCAGCTCATTCCTCCCACTC
ATGATCTATAGATCCCTCGATCGAGATCCGGAACCCTTAATATAACTTCGTATAATGTATGCTATACGAA
GTTATTAGGTCCCTCGAAGAGGGGCAGCCAGGCCCAGGTCCTGGAGGATGCAGGGACTTTGTCGTGGCAG
CCAGTGGTGACTGGAGTGACCTACTAGGTGCACAGTGGCAGTCTCGCGGATTAAGTAAGGAAATGCAGCC
TCACTAACTTTCTTTTCAAAGCGGAGGAGGAGCACAGCCGCGCTGTTCCCAGAGCCCCAGCACCCGCTCA
CACCGGCAGCAGCGGTGCGGTCCCCAGTGGTGTACAGGTGAATCCACCGACGGCCAACCTGATTCACAGG
CAAAAACCTTTGCCAGGGTCCAGAAACTCTTTTTGATTTGTTCTCATACGATGTATTGGCAACTCTGGCG
CACCAGAATTTGTAAACTCCACCGGCCCTTCTTTAGTGAGATAAAAAGCACACTTTTAATCTTTTTCCTT
GTTGCTTTCAAGTAGTTAGAGTTGACCTGTTAAGGACAGAATAAAATCATAGTTGAGGGCAGCAGGTTTT
AGCTGAATTGGAAATTTGACTGCTCTGCCCGCTAGAATGTGTGTATTTTGAGCATATGTAGACAACTTCT
TGTGTTGTTAAACTGTAACTGTTTCATATTTTTCTTTTGACAAAATAGCCAAAGACAATCAGCAGAAAGC
ATTTTCTGCAAAATAAAGGCAATATGCAAAACGTGATTGGTCCGGTTATTAGTCAACCCGCTCCGTTTGT
GGGTATTCACTGTTTATTACAGCTGGTGGTAAAGACCTTATCCCCAAAACGCACTTTACTCTAATACAGA
CTTTAATACTGTATCTAGTTGGTTGCAAAACTGGAAGTGAAATTTTATAGACTTAGTGCTAATTGCCACA
ACAATTTAAAAGATGGTAAATACTTTCGAAGAGATTTGCTCAACACTGAATCTTGGGTGACGTGGATAAA
GACGGAACCTAGAACTTACTGACGTCATCAGCATGAATGTGGGATGTCCACCCGATTCAAGCTCAAGTAC
CTACATGAACTAAACTGATACAAAGTTATCAATGTAAAGTGCAGTTACCATAGTACTTTGAAAAGAACTT
TGGTAAATATCTTTCTGGCTGCGTTTTCTGAAAAGCGTTTTGCTTTAGTTCTGTTTAGAACTGCAGTGGT
GCCAGACTCGAGCAGTGTGGTTTTCAAGAGGAAGCAAAAAGCCTCTCCACCCAGGCCTGGAATGTTTCCA
CCCAATGTCGAGCAGTGTGGTTTTGCAAGAGGAAGCAAAAAGCCTCTCCACCCAGGCCTGGAATGTTTCC
ACCCAATGTCGAGCAAACCCCGCCCAGCGTCTTGTCATTGGCGAATTCGAACACGCAGATGCAGTCGGGG
CGGCGCGGTCCCAGGTCCACTTCGCATATTAAGGTGACGCGTGTGGCCTCGAACACCGAGCGACCCTGCA
GGTCCTCGCCATGGATCCTGATGATGTTGTTGATTCTTCTAAATCTTTTGTGATGGAAAACTTTTCTTCG
TACCACGGGACTAAACCTGGTTATGTAGATTCCATTCAAAAAGGTATACAAAAGCCAAAATCTGGTACAC
AAGGAAATTATGACGATGATTGGAAAGGGTTTTATAGTACCGACAATAAATACGACGCTGCGGGATACTC
TGTAGATAATGAAAACCCGCTCTCTGGAAAAGCTGGAGGCGTGGTCAAAGTGACGTATCCAGGACTGACG
AAGGTTCTCGCACTAAAAGTGGATAATGCCGAAACTATTAAGAAAGAGTTAGGTTTAAGTCTCACTGAAC
CGTTGATGGAGCAAGTCGGAACGGAAGAGTTTATCAAAAGGTTCGGTGATGGTGCTTCGCGTGTAGTGCT
CAGCCTTCCCTTCGCTGAGGGGAGTTCTAGCGTTGAATATATTAATAACTGGGAACAGGCGAAAGCGTTA
AGCGTAGAACTTGAGATTAATTTTGAAACCCGTGGAAAACGTGGCCAAGATGCGATGTATGAGTATATGG
CTCAAGCCTGTGCAGGAAATCGTGTCAGGCGATCTCTTTGTGAAGGAACCTTACTTCTGTGGTGTGACAT
AATTGGACAAACTACCTACAGAGATTTAAAGCTCTAAGGTAAATATAAAATTTTTAAGTGTATAATGTGT
TAAACTACTGATTCTAATTGTTTGTGTATTTTAGATTCCAACCTATGGAACTGATGAATGGGAGCAGTGG
TGGAATGCAGATCCACTAGAGTCGAAGCGGCTTCACTCCTCAGGTGCAGGCTGCCTATCAGAAGGTGGTG
GCTGGTGTGGCCAATGCCCTGGCTCACAAATACCACTGAGATCTTTTTCCCTCTGCCAAAAATTATGGGG
ACATCATGAAGCCCCTTGAGCATCTGACTTCTGGCTAATAAAGGAAATTTATTTTCATTGCAATAGTGTG
TTGGAATTTTTTGTGTCTCTCACTCGGAAGGACATATGGGAGGGCAAATCATTTAAAACATCAGAATGAG
TATTTGGTTTAGAGTTTGGCAACATATGCCCATATGCTGGCTGCCATGAACAAAGGTTGGCTATAAAGAG
GTCATCAGTATATGAAACAGCCCCCTGCTGTCCATTCCTTATTCCATAGAAAAGCCTTGACTTGAGGTTA
GATTTTTTTTATATTTTGTTTTGTGTTATTTTTTTCTTTAACATCCCTAAAATTTTCCTTACATGTTTTA
CTAGCCAGATTTTTCCTCCTCTCCTGACTACTCCCAGTCATAGCTGTCCCTCTTCTCTTATGGAGATCTC
TAGAGGGCCCAATTCGCCCTATAGTGAGTCGTATTACAATTCACTGGCCGTCGTTTTACAACGTCGTGAC
TGGGAAAACCCTGGCGTTACCCAACTTAATCGCCTTGCAGCACATCCCCCTTTCGCCAGCTGGCGTAATA
GCGAAGAGGCCCGCACCGATCGCCCTTCCCAACAGTTGCGCAGCCTGAATGGCGAATGG
[124 nt withheld, positions 7690-7813]
C
[91 nt withheld, positions 7815-7905]
A
[49 nt withheld, positions 7907-7955]
CCTTTGACGTTGGAGTCCACGTTCTTT
[37 nt withheld, positions 7983-8019]
ACCCTATCTCGGTCTATTCTTTTGATTTATAAGGGATTTTGCCGATTTCGGCCTATTGGTTAAAAAATGA
GCTGATTTAACAAAAATTTAACGCGAATTTTAACAAAATTCAGGGCGCAAGGGCTGCTAAAGGAAGCGGA
ACACGTAGAAAGCCAGTCCGCAGAAACGGTGCTGACCCCGGATGAATGTCAGCTACTGGGCTATCTGGAC
AAGGGAAAACGCAAGCGCAAAGAGAAAGCAGGTAGCTTGCAGTGGGCTTACATGGCGATAGCTAGACTGG
GCGGTTTTATGGACAGCAAGCGAACCGGAATTGCCAGCTGGGGCGCCCTCTGGTAAGGTTGGGAAGCCCT
GCAAAGTAAACTGGATGGCTTTCTTGCCGCCAAGGATCTGATGGCGCAGGGGATCAAGATCTGATCAAGA
GACAGGATGAGGATCGTTTCGCATGATTGAACAAGATGGATTGCACGCAGGTTCTCCGGCCGCTTGGGTG
GAGAGGCTATTCGGCTATGACTGGGCACAACAGACAATCGGCTGCTCTGATGCCGCCGTGTTCCGGCTGT
CAGCGCAGGGGCGCCCGGTTCTTTTTGTCAAGACCGACCTGTCCGGTGCCCTGAATGAACTGCAGGACGA
GGCAGCGCGGCTATCGTGGCTGGCCACGACGGGCGTTCCTTGCGCAGCTGTGCTCGACGTTGTCACTGAA
GCGGGAAGGGACTGGCTGCTATTGGGCGAAGTGCCGGGGCAGGATCTCCTGTCATCCCACCTTGCTCCTG
CCGAGAAAGTATCCATCATGGCTGATGCAATGCGGCGGCTGCATACGCTTGATCCGGCTACCTGCCCATT
CGACCACCAAGCGAAACATCGCATCGAGCGAGCACGTACTCGGATGGAAGCCGGTCTTGTCGATCAGGAT
GATCTGGACGAAGAGCATCAGGGGCTCGCGCCAGCCGAACTGTTCGCCAGGCTCAAGGCGCGCATGCCCG
ACGGCGAGGATCTCGTCGTGACCCATGGCGATGCCTGCTTGCCGAATATCATGGTGGAAAATGGCCGCTT
TTCTGGATTCATCGACTGTGGCCGGCTGGGTGTGGCGGACCGCTATCAGGACATAGCGTTGGCTACCCGT
GATATTGCTGAAGAGCTTGGCGGCGAATGGGCTGACCGCTTCCTCGTGCTTTACGGTATCGCCGCTCCCG
ATTCGCAGCGCATCGCCTTCTATCGCCTTCTTGACGAGTTCTTCTGAATTGAAAAAGGAAGAGTATGAGT
ATTCAACATTTCCGTGTCGCCCTTATTCCCTTTTTTGCGGCATTTTGCCTTCCTGTTTTTGCTCACCCAG
AAACGCTGGTGAAAGTAAAAGATGCTGAAGATCAGTTGGGTGCACGAGTGGGTTACATCGAACTGGATCT
CAACAGCGGTAAGATCCTTGAGAGTTTTCGCCCCGAAGAACGTTTTCCAATGATGAGCACTTTTAAAGTT
CTGCTATGTGGCGCGGTATTATCCCGTATTGACGCCGGGCAAGAGCAACTCGGTCGCCGCATACACTATT
CTCAGAATGACTTGGTTGAGTACTCACCAGTCACAGAAAAGCATCTTACGGATGGCATGACAGTAAGAGA
ATTATGCAGTGCTGCCATAACCATGAGTGATAACACTGCGGCCAACTTACTTCTGACAACGATCGGAGGA
CCGAAGGAGCTAACCGCTTTTTTGCACAACATGGGGGATCATGTAACTCGCCTTGATCGTTGGGAACCGG
AGCTGAATGAAGCCATACCAAACGACGAGCGTGACACCACGATGCCTGTAGCAATGGCAACAACGTTGCG
CAAACTATTAACTGGCGAACTACTTACTCTAGCTTCCCGGCAACAATTAATAGACTGGATGGAGGCGGAT
AAAGTTGCAGGACCACTTCTGCGCTCGGCCCTTCCGGCTGGCTGGTTTATTGCTGATAAATCTGGAGCCG
GTGAGCGTGGGTCTCGCGGTATCATTGCAGCACTGGGGCCAGATGGTAAGCCCTCCCGTATCGTAGTTAT
CTACACGACGGGGAGTCAGGCAACTATGGATGAACGAAATAGACAGATCGCTGAGATAGGTGCCTCACTG
ATTAAGCATTGGTAACTGTCAGACCAAGTTTACTCATATATACTTTAGATTGATTTAAAACTTCATTTTT
AATTTAAAAGGATCTAGGTGAAGATCCTTTTTGATAATCTCATGACCAAAATCCCTTAACGTGAGTTTTC
GTTCCACTGAGCGTCAGACCCCGTAGAAAAGATCAAAGGATCTTCTTGAGATCCTTTTTTTCTGCGCGTA
ATCTGCTGCTTGCAAACAAAAAAACCACCGCTACCAGCGGTGGTTTGTTTGCCGGATCAAGAGCTACCAA
CTCTTTTTCCGAAGGTAACTGGCTTCAGCAGAGCGCAGATACCAAATACTGTTCTTCTAGTGTAGCCGTA
GTTAGGCCACCACTTCAAGAACTCTGTAGCACCGCCTACATACCTCGCTCTGCTAATCCTGTTACCAGTG
GCTGCTGCCAGTGGCGATAAGTCGTGTCTTACCGGGTTGGACTCAAGACGATAGTTACCGGATAAGGCGC
AGCGGTCGGGCTGAACGGGGGGTTCGTGCACACAGCCCAGCTTGGAGCGAACGACCTACACCGAACTGAG
ATACCTACAGCGTGAGCTATGAGAAAGCGCCACGCTTCCCGAAGGGAGAAAGGCGGACAGGTATCCGGTA
AGCGGCAGGGTCGGAACAGGAGAGCGCACGAGGGAGCTTCCAGGGGGAAACGCCTGGTATCTTTATAGTC
CTGTCGGGTTTCGCCACCTCTGACTTGAGCGTCGATTTTTGTGATGCTCGTCAGGGGGGCGGAGCCTATG
GAAAAACGCCAGCAACGCGGCCTTTTTACGGTTCCTGGCCTTTTGCTGGCCTTTTGCTCACATGTTCTTT
CCTGCGTTATCCCCTGATTCTGTGGATAACCGTATTACCGCCTTTGAGTGAGCTGATACCGCTCGCCGCA
GCCG
Features (pLannotate 1.2.2; 28 found; start..end, strand, type, name):
      1..41      +  rep_origin     RSF ori (fragment): Plasmids containing the RSF 1030 origin of replication can be propagated in E. coli cells that contain additional plasmids with compatible origins.
     43..135     +  CDS            lacI (fragment): lac repressor; lacI; The lac repressor binds to the lac operator to inhibit transcription in E. coli. This inhibition can be relieved by adding lactose or isopropyl-β-D-thiogalactopyranoside (IPTG).
    148..169     +  protein_bind   CAP binding site: CAP binding activates transcription in the presence of cAMP. E. coli catabolite activator protein
    184..214     +  promoter       lac promoter: promoter for the E. coli lac operon
    218..240     +  protein_bind   lac operator (fragment): The lac repressor binds to the lac operator to inhibit transcription in E. coli. This inhibition can be relieved by adding lactose or isopropyl-β-D-thiogalactopyranoside (IPTG). lac repressor encoded by lacI
    363..638     +  CDS            GVQW1 (fragment): GVQW1_HUMAN - Also known as TIGD1L2. Experimental evidence at transcript level: Swiss-Prot protein existence level 2. From Homo sapiens (Human).
    959..1234    +  CDS            TBXT (fragment): TBXT_HUMAN - Also known as T. Experimental evidence at protein level: Swiss-Prot protein existence level 1. Involved in the transcriptional regulation of genes required for mesoderm formation and differentiation. Binds to a palindromic site (called T site) and activates gene transcription when bound to such a site. From Homo sapiens (Human).
   1298..2728    +  CDS            tdTomato: tandem dimeric (pseudo-monomeric) derivative of DsRed (Shaner et al., 2004) mammalian codon-optimized
   2744..2827    +  CDS            large T antigen (fragment): large T antigen from SV40 (simian virus 40)
   2850..2971    +  polyA_signal   SV40 poly(A) signal: SV40 polyadenylation signal
   3011..3044    -  protein_bind   loxP: Cre-mediated recombination occurs in the 8-bp core sequence (GCATACAT). Cre recombinase
   3088..3587    +  promoter       PGK promoter: mouse phosphoglycerate kinase 1 promoter
   3601..4404    +  CDS            NeoR/KanR: aminoglycoside phosphotransferase from Tn5; aph(3')-II (or nptII); confers resistance to neomycin, kanamycin, and G418 (Geneticin®)
   4414..4704    +  polyA_signal   PGK poly(A) signal (fragment): mouse phosphoglycerate kinase 1 polyadenylation signal
   4732..4765    -  protein_bind   loxP: Cre-mediated recombination occurs in the 8-bp core sequence (GCATACAT). Cre recombinase
   6034..6161    +  promoter       HSV TK promoter (fragment): herpes simplex virus thymidine kinase promoter
   6180..6752    +  CDS            DTA: diphtheria toxin fragment A; Corynebacterium diphtheriae tox
   6755..6827    +  CDS            small t antigen (fragment): SV40 (simian virus 40) small t antigen
   6829..6894    +  intron         small t intron: SV40 (simian virus 40) small t antigen intron
   6962..7036    +  CDS            HBB (fragment): HBB_PONPY - Experimental evidence at transcript level: Swiss-Prot protein existence level 2. Involved in oxygen transport from the lung to the various peripheral tissues. From Pongo pygmaeus (Bornean orangutan).
   7107..7162    +  polyA_signal   β-globin poly(A) signal: rabbit β-globin polyadenylation signal (Gil and Proudfoot, 1987)
   7508..7526    -  promoter       T7 promoter: promoter for bacteriophage T7 RNA polymerase
   7529..7686    +  CDS            lacZα (fragment): LacZα fragment of β-galactosidase; lacZ fragment
   7690..8118    +  rep_origin     f1 ori (sequence partly withheld): f1 bacteriophage origin of replication; arrow indicates direction of (+) strand synthesis
   8131..8430    +  CDS            tnpA (fragment): TN5P_ECOLX - Also known as tnp. Experimental evidence at protein level: Swiss-Prot protein existence level 1. Mediates transposition of transposon Tn5 by a 'cut and paste' mechanism. First, the monomeric transposase binds the 19 bp inverted DNA repeats flanking the transposon. Then, dimerization of the DNA- bound transposase creates a synaptic DNA complex. After nicking of the first DNA strand, excision of the transposon proceeds through a series of intermediates. The transposase then mediates the insertion of the transposon at a new site by strand transfer. The activity of the wild- type tran
   8462..9253    +  CDS            neo: KKA2_KLEPN - Also known as kan, nptII. Experimental evidence at protein level: Swiss-Prot protein existence level 1. Resistance to kanamycin, neomycin, paromomycin, ribostamycin, butirosin and gentamicin B. From Klebsiella pneumoniae.
   9274..10134   +  CDS            AmpR: β-lactamase; bla; confers resistance to ampicillin, carbenicillin, and related antibiotics
  10305..10893   +  rep_origin     ori: high-copy-number ColE1/pMB1/pBR322/pUC origin of replication
