[The description below was written by a language model from this plasmid's Addgene catalogue record and pLannotate feature annotations shown in this document.]
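Description:
pKI-cjT-tdTomato-PGK-Neo is a homologous-recombination donor plasmid for knocking a red fluorescent reporter into the TBXT (T/Brachyury) locus of common marmoset cells. It is catalogued as a marmoset targeting vector built by Gibson assembly in the pCR-Blunt II-TOPO backbone. It is about 11 kb and replicates in E. coli from a high-copy ColE1/pUC-type origin. The listed selection is ampicillin, and the feature table shows an AmpR β-lactamase gene. A backbone kanamycin/neomycin resistance gene, an f1 origin and lac/lacZα remnants around the cloning site are also annotated.

The payload begins with genomic sequence that includes a fragment matching the TBXT coding region, which presumably forms the upstream homology arm. It is followed closely by the mammalian codon-optimised tdTomato coding sequence and an SV40 polyadenylation signal. No separate promoter is annotated upstream of tdTomato, so it appears intended to be expressed under endogenous TBXT regulation after integration. The record does not state whether it is joined to TBXT as a fusion or through a linker or cleavage peptide. Downstream lies a positive-selection cassette flanked by loxP sites, made up of the mouse PGK promoter, NeoR and the PGK poly(A) signal. This allows G418 selection of targeted clones, and the cassette can later be removed with Cre. An unannotated stretch of roughly 1.3 kb after the second loxP site likely serves as the downstream homology arm.

Outside the arms, an HSV TK promoter fragment drives diphtheria toxin fragment A, with an SV40 small t intron and a β-globin poly(A) signal. This cassette provides negative selection against random integrants that retain the vector backbone. Because TBXT is a transcription factor involved in mesoderm formation, a correctly targeted allele should report TBXT-expressing cells, for example during differentiation of marmoset pluripotent stem cells.
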