Addgene plasmid #186173: pKI-cjT-tdTomato-PGK-Neo
Purpose: Knock-in gene targeting in marmoset cells at TBXT locus
Depositing lab: Sho Yoshimatsu. Depositing organization: Keio University. Publication: A New Horizon in Reproductive Research with Pluripotent Stem Cells: Successful In Vitro Gametogenesis in Rodents, Its Application to Large Animals, and Future In Vitro Reconstitution of Reproductive Organs Such as "Uteroid" and "Oviductoid". Yoshimatsu S, Kisu I, Qian E, Noce T. Biology (Basel). 2022 Jun 29;11(7):987. doi: 10.3390/biology11070987. PubMed 36101367.
Backbone
  Vector backbone: pCR-Blunt II-TOPO
  Backbone manufacturer: Thermo Fisher Scientific
  Vector type: Marmoset targeting
Growth in bacteria
  Bacterial resistance: Ampicillin, 100 μg/mL
  Growth temperature: 37°C
  Growth strain: NEB Stable
  Copy number: High Copy
Gene/Insert
  Gene/Insert name: tdTomato
  Species: Discosoma sp.
  Cloning method: Gibson Cloning
Terms and licenses: Academic/Nonprofit Terms; Industry Terms: Not Available to Industry
How to cite: pKI-cjT-tdTomato-PGK-Neo was a gift from Sho Yoshimatsu (Addgene plasmid # 186173 ; http://n2t.net/addgene:186173 ; RRID:Addgene_186173)
